>Addgene plasmid #153638 | pGBW-m4252868 | addgene full sequence | sequence record 300602 | Ginkgo NGS Result
GGAAATTTAAATGCAACTATGGATGAACGAAATAGACAGATCGCTGAGATAGGTGCCTCACTGATTAAGC
ATTGGTAACTGTCAGACCAAGTTTACTCATATATACTTTAGATTGATTTAAAACTTCATTTTTAATTTAA
AAGGATCTAGGTGAAGATCCTTTTTGATAATCTCATGACCAAAATCCCTTAACGTGAGTTTTCGTTCCAC
TGAGCGTCAGACCCCGTAGAAAAGATCAAAGGATCTTCTTGAGATCCTTTTTTTCTGCGCGTAATCTGCT
GCTTGCAAACAAAAAAACCACCGCTACCAGCGGTGGTTTGTTTGCCGGATCAAGAGCTACCAACTCTTTT
TCCGAAGGTAACTGGCTTCAGCAGAGCGCAGATACCAAATACTGTTCTTCTAGTGTAGCCGTAGTTAGGC
CACCACTTCAAGAACTCTGTAGCACCGCCTACATACCTCGCTCTGCTAATCCTGTTACCAGTGGCTGCTG
CCAGTGGCGATAAGTCGTGTCTTACCGGGTTGGACTCAAGACGATAGTTACCGGATAAGGCGCAGCGGTC
GGGCTGAACGGGGGGTTCGTGCACACAGCCCAGCTTGGAGCGAACGACCTACACCGAACTGAGATACCTA
CAGCGTGAGCTATGAGAAAGCGCCACGCTTCCCGAAGGGAGAAAGGCGGACAGGTATCCGGTAAGCGGCA
GGGTCGGAACAGGAGAGCGCACGAGGGAGCTTCCAGGGGGAAACGCCTGGTATCTTTATAGTCCTGTCGG
GTTTCGCCACCTCTGACTTGAGCGTCGATTTTTGTGATGCTCGTCAGGGGGGCGGAGCCTATGGAAAAAC
GCCAGCAACGCGGCCTTTTTACGGTTCCTGGCCTTTTGCTGGCCTTTTGCTCACATGATTTAAATGAAAC
TCGTAATCGGAGAACGGGTGCAATAGCAAGGACCAGATCGAACTTGACTGACGCAATTCTGAGCGTAGTC
GAAACCCAGACAAGTCGATCTCGCCAAGTAGCTGACTTGACTGGTTAATTAAGTTTCGATAGCCCAAGGT
AACCAATGAGATTAGGGAGGGAAGAAAGTTTGATGAACTACTTCTGACCCCTAGTGGTGTCCAGAAAAGA
CCATTAAAGGAATGTCTTGATCGAAATCGAGAGATCGCCTGCAGGATAGCTGACGACCTTAAGGATAAAT
TTCTGGTAAGGAGGACACGTATGGAAGTGGGCAAGTTGGGGAAGCCGTATCCGTTGCTGAATCTGGCATA
TGTGGGAGTATAAGACGCGCAGCGTCGCATCAGGCATTTTTTTCTGCGCCAATGCCGGTAGATAGCAATC
CGGCCCGAGGGGCACAAAAAACCCCTCAAGACCCGTTTAGAGGCCCCAAGGGGTTATGCTACGATACCGA
TAGAGATGGGCCAATACCACATTTGTAGAGGTTTTACTTGCTTTAAAAAACCTCCCACACCTCCCCCTGA
ACCTGAAACATAAAATGAATGCAATTGTTGTTGTTAACTTGTTTATTGCAGCTTATAATGGTTACAAATA
AAGCAATAGCATCACAAATTTCACAAATAAAGCATTTTTTTCACTGCATTCTAGTTGTGGTTTGTCCAAA
CTCATCAATGTATCTTATCATGTCTGTGAGCTGAAGGTACGCTGTATCTCAGTCAGTCAAGCTAGCTTAT
TGATGGTTCGCGTCTACTTTCGGGGCCTGGGCATCATTGAGCTTTTTGGCTTCCGCAAGCAGGTTGGCAC
TCTGTGATGGATCGTCTTTTAGGGACTGGATAAATGCATTTCTTTGTTCCTCATTCAGATTAGGAAGGTG
CAATATCTCGTAGAAAGCATTCTGCTGCTCCTTGTTAAACTTGTTATCAACTTTTGGAGCCTGTGCGTCA
TTCAGCTTCTTGGCTTCGGCCAGGAGATTTGCAGACTGCGAGGGATCGTCTTTCAGGCTCTGAATGAAAG
CGTTGCGTTGCTCTTCGTTCAGATTTGGTAAGTGAAGGATCTCATAGAAAGCGTTCTGCTGTTCTTTATT
AAACTTGTTATCGACGGCCTCGTCATGTTGTGCCAAGCCAAATTCACCCTGGAAATAGAGATTCTCGGAG
GCGGTCGTAGGAATGTCGTAATCTAGGGCGCCGCTTGAACTGATCTTTTTGAACCGGTTAGCCGCAGACA
CTGCAATAAAGTTCTTCTTCCATCTCCTTTTCCAGGGATTTATCAGCCCCGGGATTCGCCGTCCCGACTG
AAAGTAAAGGTTTTCGACAAGAAGATCAGGCACACGGGAGCTGTTTAGATTTTTCACGCGGGAATAAACG
TAGAACGAGGGCTTCACGAGACTAACGTTGACAATGTTACAACAATAAGCGCACAGCCGGAGGGCCGTCA
GTATCGCTAGGGTCACTAAAAGGAAGACCACAAATGCCAGGAACAGCAACACTGAATTAACGATGAGAGT
GCCTGTCTCTTCAGATACAAAGCTGTACATGGTGGCGGCCGCTGGCGGGTGTGTCGAGTGGATGGTAGGA
TCGACAAAGATCTGATCTGACGGTTCACTAAACCAGCTCTGCTTATATAGACCTCCCACCGTACACGCCT
ACCGCCCATTTGCGTCAATGGGGCGGAGTTGTTACGACATTTTGGAAAGTCCCGTTGATTTTGGTGCCAA
AACAAACTCCCATTGACGTCAATGGGGTGGAGACTTGGAAATCCCCGTGAGTCAAACCGCTATCCACGCC
CATTGATGTACTGCCAAAACCGCATCAGCATGGTAATAGCGATGACTAATACGTAGATGTACTGCCAAGT
AGGAAAGTCCCATAAGGTCATGTACTGGGCATAATGCCAGGCGGGCCATTTACCGTCATTGACGTCAATA
GGGGGCGTACTTGGCATATGATACACTTGATGTACTGCCAAGTGGGCAGTTTACCGTAAATACTCCACCC
ATTGACGTCAATGGAAAGTCCCTATTGGCGTTACTATGGGAACATACGTCATTATTGACGTCAATGGGCG
GGGGTCGTTGGGCGGTCAGCCAGGCGGGCCATTTACCGTAAGTTATGTAACGCGGAACTCCATATATGGG
CTATGAACTAATGACCCCGTAATTGATTACTAGATCTGGCTACACTCGATCAGCAGTTAGATAATAAAAT
CGCTATCCATCGAAGATGGATGTGTGTTGGTTTTTTGTGTGTGTAACGCAACGATTGATAGCATAACCCC
TTGGGGCCTCTAAACGGGTCTTGAGGGGTTTTTTGAATTGAGAGGTAGCTGAAGCTGCTGTTATGACCAC
TAGAGGGAAGAAGATACCTGTGGAGCTAATGGTCCAAGATGTCGGGAGCCGCGATCGCTGCCAAAAAGGT
AAGCTGACGATAGCTGACGAGATTCGATGCCCGACGAGCAAATGAGCGCCACGGCTGTTCGCGTAAGCTC
GAAACGACGGAGATTCGATAGAGCCAGAGTCGAGTTTAAACGATTCGGGATCTTAAGGATAAATTTCTGG
TAAGGAGGACACGTATGGAAGTGGGCAAGTTGGGGAAGCCGTATCCGTTGCTGAATCTGGCATATGTGGG
AGTATAAGACGCGCAGCGTCGCATCAGGCATTTTTTTCTGCGCCAATGCACCTAGAATCGGTTACCAATG
CTTAATCAGTGAGGCACCTATCTCAGCGATCTGTCTATTTCGTTCATCCATAGTTGCCTGACTCCCCGTC
GTGTAGATAACTACGATACGGGAGGGCTTACCATCTGGCCCCAGTGCTGCAATGATACCGCGAGACCCAC
GCTCACCGGCTCCAGATTTATCAGCAATAAACCAGCCAGCCGGAAGGGCCGAGCGCAGAAGTGGTCCTGC
AACTTTATCCGCCTCCATCCAGTCTATCAACTGTTGCCGGGAAGCTAGAGTAAGTAGTTCGCCAGTTAAT
AGTTTACGCAAGGTTGTTGCCATTGCTACAGGCATCGTGGTGTCACGCTCGTCGTTTGGTATGGCTTCAT
TCAGCTCCGGTTCCCAACGATCAAGGCGAGTTACATGATCCCCCATGTTGTGCAAAAAAGCGGTTAGCTC
CTTCGGTCCTCCAATCGTTGTCAGAAGTAAGTTGGCCGCAGTGTTATCACTCATGGTTATGGCAGCACTG
CATAATTCTCTTACTGTCATGCCATCCGTAAGATGCTTTTCTGTGACTGGTGAATACTCAACCAAGTCAT
TCTGAGAATAGTGTATGCGGCGACCGAGTTGCTCTTGCCCGGCGTCAATACGGGATAATACCGCGCCACA
TAGCAGAACTTTAAAAGTGCTCATCATTGGAAAGCGTTCTTCGGGGCGAAAACTCTCAAGGATCTTACCG
CTGTTGAGATCCAGTTCGATGTAACCCACTCGCGCACCCAACTGATCTTCAGCATCTTTTACTTTCACCA
GCGTTTCTGGGTGAGCAAAAACAGGAAGGCAAAATGCCGCAAAAAAGGGAATAAGGGCGACACGGAAATG
TTGAATACTCATGCGAAAGCCTCCTGCTGATCCTGTCTCTTGATAGATGTTTGCAAAAGCTAGGACTCGA
TTATACGTTGACCGATCAGACTATCAATATCTAGGTTTAAACAGATCGGTACGCTGCCGTGACCAGGCTT
GAGTACAATATCTGACGATTGGACTTCCTGGGTCCCAAGCTGGATTCCGACTGGCTGACTGCCAAGCAAC
GATATGGATCGTCGAGACTCGCACTGAGAGGATCGTTCTCGGTACACCAGGCGCGCCTAGCGTTACACAC
ACAAAAAACCAACACACATCCATCTTCGATGGATAGCGATTTTATTATCTAAGACTAGGCTTACATACTA
GCCTAGGCACCGGGCTTGCGGGTCATGCACCAGGTGCGCGGTCCTTCGGGCACCTCGACGTCGGCGGTGA
CGGTGAAGCCGAGCCGCTCGTAGAAGGGGAGGTTGCGGGGCGCGGAGGTCTCCAGGAAGGCGGGCACCCC
GGCGCGCTCGGCGGCCTCCACTCCGGGGAGCACGACGGCGCTGCCCAGACCCTTGCCCTGGTGGTCGGGC
GAGACGCCGACGGTGGCCAGGAACCACGCGGGCTCCTTGGGCCGGTGCGGCGCCAGGAGGCCCTCCATCT
GTTGCTGCGCGGCCAGCCGGGAACCGCTCAACTCGGCCATGCGCGGGCCGATCTCGGCGAACACCGCCCC
CGCTTCGACGCTCTCCGGCGTGGTCCAGACCGCCACCGCGGCGCCGTCGTCCGCGACCCACACCTTGCCG
ATGTCGAGCCCGACGCGCGTGAGGAAGAGTTCTTGCAGCTCGGTGACCCGCTCGATGTGGCGGTCCGGAT
CGACGGTGTGGCGCGTGGCGGGGTAGTCGGCGAACGCGGCGGCGAGGGTGCGTACGGCCCTGGGGACGTC
GTCGCGGGTGGCGAGGCGCACCGTGGGCTTGTACTCGGTCATGTTGTCTAACAAAAAAGCCAAAAACGGC
CAGAATTTAGCGGACAATTTACAAGTCTAACACTGAAAATTACATATTGACCCAAATGATTACATTTCAA
AAGGTGCCTAAAAAACTTCACAAAACACACTCGCCAACCCCGAGCGCATAGTTCAAAACCGGAGCTTCAG
CTACTTAAGAAGATAGGTACATAAAACCGACCAAAGAAACTGACGCCTCACTTATCCCTCCCCTCACCAG
AGGTCCGGCGCCTGTCGATTCAGGAGAGCCTACCCTAGGCCCGAACCCTGCGTCCTGCGACGGAGAAAAG
CCTACCGCACACCTACCGGCTGGTGGCCCCACCCTGCATTATAAGCCAACAGAACGGGTGACGTCACGAC
ACGACGAGGGCGCGCGCTCCCAAAGGTACGGGTGCACTGCCCAACGGCACCGCCATAACTGCCGCCCCCG
CAACAGACGACAAACCGAGTTCTCCAGTCAGTGACAAACTTCACGTCAGGGTCCCCAGATGGTGCCCAGC
CCATCTCACCCGAATAAGAGCTTTCCCGCATTAGCGAAGGGCTCAAGACCTTGGGTTCTTGCCGCCCACC
ATGCCCCCCACCTTGTTTCAACGACCTCACAGCCCGCCTCACAAGCGTCTTCCATTCAAGACTCGGGAAC
AGCCGCCATTTTGCTGCGCTCCCCCCAACCCCCAGTTCAGGGCAACCTTGCTCGCGGACCCAGACTACAG
CCCTTGGCGGTCTCTCCACACGCTTCCGTCCCACCGAGCGGCCCGGCGGCCACGAAAGCCCCGGCCAGCC
CAGCAGCCCGCTACTCACCAAGTGACGATCACAGCGATCCACAAACAAGAACCGCGACCCAAATCCCGGC
TGCGACGGAACTAGCTGTGCCACACCCGGCGCGTCCTTATATAATCATCGGCGTTCACCGCCCCACGGAG
ATCCCTCCGCAGAATCGCCGAGAAGGGACTACTTTTCCTCGCCTGTTCCGCTCTCTGGAAAGAAAACCAG
TGCCCTAGAGTCACCCAAGTCCCGTCCTAAAATGTCCTTCTGCTGATACTGGGGTTCTAAGGCCGAGTCT
TATGAGCAGCGGGCCGCTGTCCTGAGCGTCCGGGCGGAAGGATCAGGACGCTCCTGCGCCCTTCGTCTGA
CGTGGCAGCGCTCGCCGTGACGAGGGGGGCGCCCGCGGGAGGCGCCAAAACCCGGCGCGGAGGCCAGGCG
CGCCCCGATTTCGATATTCCTCGGATCTCGGATAGATCGGGATTGAGGATGTAGGTTGAACTTCTCTCGG
GTGATCCCGATCTCGGATATTCGGGATTGGAGTAATACCTGGCGATAGGCGCTGCCAAGCAATAGCCAAG
GCGCAAGGCCGGCCAAGAGACTTGCGATAGTTCGTTCGAGAGGTAGCCTGCAAGATGGATCGGACGAAAG
GTTTGAAGATTTTCCGACGAGGGCCTTGGAGAGTTC
Features (pLannotate 1.2.2; 21 found; start..end, strand, type, name):
     13..77      +  CDS            bla(M) (fragment): β-lactamase lacking the signal sequence; bla(M); allows cytosolic expression of β-lactamase
    249..837     +  rep_origin     ori: high-copy-number ColE1/pMB1/pBR322/pUC origin of replication
   1063..1134    -  misc_feature   3' β-globin insulator: insulator downstream of the human β-globin locus (Farrell et al., 2002)
   1179..1315    -  terminator     rrnG terminator: transcription terminator from the E. coli ribosomal RNA rrnG operon (Albrechtsen et al., 1991)
   1345..1391    -  terminator     T7 terminator: transcription terminator for bacteriophage T7 RNA polymerase
   1414..1483    +  CDS            large T antigen (fragment): large T antigen from SV40 (simian virus 40)
   1506..1627    +  polyA_signal   SV40 poly(A) signal: SV40 polyadenylation signal
   1692..2042    -  CDS            spa (fragment): SPA_STAAU - Experimental evidence at protein level: Swiss-Prot protein existence level 1. Plays a role in the inhibition of the host innate and adaptive immune responses. Possesses five immunoglobulin-binding domains that capture both the fragment crystallizable region (Fc region) and the Fab region (part of Ig that identifies antigen) of immunoglobulins (By similarity). In turn, Staphylococcus aureus is protected from phagocytic killing via inhibition of Ig Fc region. In addition, the host elicited B-cell response is prevented due to a decrease of antibody-secreting cell proliferation that en
   2124..2201    -  CDS            MYLK2 (fragment): MYLK2_HUMAN - Experimental evidence at protein level: Swiss-Prot protein existence level 1. Implicated in the level of global muscle contraction and cardiac function. Phosphorylates a specific serine in the N-terminus of a myosin light chain. From Homo sapiens (Human).
   2256..2480    -  CDS            E: VEMP_SARS2 - Experimental evidence at protein level: Swiss-Prot protein existence level 1. Plays a central role in virus morphogenesis and assembly. Acts as a viroporin and self-assembles in host membranes forming pentameric protein-lipid pores that allow ion transport. Also plays a role in the induction of apoptosis (By similarity). Regulates the localization of S protein at cis-Golgi, the place of virus budding (PubMed:33229438). May act by slowing down the cell secretory pathway (PubMed:33229438). May interfere with tight-junction stability by interacting with host MPP5. This would result i
   2555..2606    -  promoter       CMVd2 promoter: truncated human cytomegalovirus (CMV) immediate early promoter that yields moderately reduced expression relative to the full-length promoter
   2669..2686    +  promoter       CMV promoter (fragment): human cytomegalovirus (CMV) immediate early promoter
   2759..3062    -  enhancer       CMV enhancer: human cytomegalovirus immediate early enhancer
   3143..3191    +  polyA_signal   poly(A) signal: synthetic polyadenylation signal
   3209..3255    +  terminator     T7 terminator: transcription terminator for bacteriophage T7 RNA polymerase
   3260..3331    -  misc_feature   5' β-globin insulator: insulator upstream of the human β-globin locus (Farrell et al., 2002)
   3483..3619    -  terminator     rrnG terminator: transcription terminator from the E. coli ribosomal RNA rrnG operon (Albrechtsen et al., 1991)
   3632..4492    -  CDS            AmpR: β-lactamase; bla; confers resistance to ampicillin, carbenicillin, and related antibiotics
   4758..4806    -  polyA_signal   poly(A) signal: synthetic polyadenylation signal
   4835..5432    -  CDS            PuroR (fragment): puromycin N-acetyltransferase; pac from Streptomyces; confers resistance to puromycin
   5436..6645    -  promoter       UbC promoter: human ubiquitin C promoter
