[The description below was written by a language model from this plasmid's Addgene catalogue record and pLannotate feature annotations shown in this document.]
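Description:
pGBW-m4252868 is a mammalian expression plasmid for the SARS-CoV-2 envelope (E) protein, built on the pTwist_CMV_Puro_6 backbone from which an AarI site was removed. It is propagated in E. coli as a high-copy plasmid through a ColE1/pUC-type origin and is selected with ampicillin via a full-length β-lactamase gene. For selection in mammalian cells it carries a puromycin N-acetyltransferase cassette driven by the human ubiquitin C promoter and closed by a synthetic polyadenylation signal.

The payload is the wild-type E open reading frame, placed under the human cytomegalovirus immediate-early enhancer and promoter. E is a small viroporin that forms pentameric ion-conducting pores in host membranes and contributes to virion assembly. The catalogue lists a C-terminal, TEV-cleavable TAP tag supplied by the backbone. The feature table is consistent with this: downstream of E, on the same strand, it shows a fragment matching myosin light chain kinase 2, which most likely corresponds to a calmodulin-binding peptide. This is followed by a fragment of Staphylococcus aureus protein A, whose domains bind immunoglobulin. Together these are the two affinity modules of a classical tandem affinity purification tag, although the TEV site itself is not annotated. An SV40 polyadenylation signal sits beyond the tag, though it is annotated on the opposite strand to the E cassette, so the table does not clearly show which element terminates the transcript.

Short β-globin insulator elements, together with bacterial rrnG and T7 terminators, flank the expression unit and presumably isolate it from neighbouring transcription. The design suits transient or puromycin-selected expression of tagged E protein, for instance for two-step affinity purification and recovery of host interaction partners, though the record states only mammalian expression as the purpose.
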