Addgene plasmid #153638: pGBW-m4252868
Purpose: Mammalian expression plasmid for SARS-CoV-2 E (envelope)
Depositing lab: Ginkgo Bioworks & Benjie Chen. Depositing organization: Ginkgo Bioworks.
Backbone
  Vector backbone: pTwist_CMV_Puro_6 with AarI site removed
  Backbone size w/o insert (bp): 6080
  Vector type: Mammalian Expression
  Selectable markers: Puromycin
Growth in bacteria
  Bacterial resistance: Ampicillin, 100 μg/mL
  Growth temperature: 37°C
  Growth strain: DH5alpha
  Copy number: High Copy
Gene/Insert
  Gene/Insert name: SARS-CoV-2 E (envelope) (alt names: envelope protein; E protein)
  Species: Severe acute respiratory syndrome coronavirus 2
  Insert size (bp): 221
  Mutation: wt
  Entrez Gene: E (a.k.a. GU280_gp04)
  Promoter: CMV
  Tag / fusion protein: Cleavable TEV;TapTag (C terminal on backbone)
  Cloning method: Unknown
Resource information
  A portion of this plasmid was derived from a plasmid made by: GinkgoBioworks
Depositor comments: NCBI reference sequence: 43740570
How to cite: pGBW-m4252868 was a gift from Ginkgo Bioworks & Benjie Chen (Addgene plasmid # 153638 ; http://n2t.net/addgene:153638 ; RRID:Addgene_153638)
